>Addgene plasmid #87044 | pRK5-FLAG-ITFG2 | addgene full sequence | sequence record 174782 | Addgene NGS Result
GACATTGATTATTGACTAGTTATTAATAGTAATCAATTACGGGGTCATTAGTTCATAGCCCATATATGGA
GTTCCGCGTTACATAACTTACGGTAAATGGCCCGCCTGGCTGACCGCCCAACGACCCCCGCCCATTGACG
TCAATAATGACGTATGTTCCCATAGTAACGCCAATAGGGACTTTCCATTGACGTCAATGGGTGGAGTATT
TACGGTAAACTGCCCACTTGGCAGTACATCAAGTGTATCATATGCCAAGTACGCCCCCTATTGACGTCAA
TGACGGTAAATGGCCCGCCTGGCATTATGCCCAGTACATGACCTTATGGGACTTTCCTACTTGGCAGTAC
ATCTACGTATTAGTCATCGCTATTACCATGGTGATGCGGTTTTGGCAGTACATCAATGGGCGTGGATAGC
GGTTTGACTCACGGGGATTTCCAAGTCTCCACCCCATTGACGTCAATGGGAGTTTGTTTTGGCACCAAAA
TCAACGGGACTTTCCAAAATGTCGTAACAACTCCGCCCCATTGACGCAAATGGGCGGTAGGCGTGTACGG
TGGGAGGTCTATATAAGCAGAGCTCGTTTAGTGAACCGTCAGATCGCCTGGAGACGCCATCCACGCTGTT
TTGACCTCCATAGAAGACACCGGGACCGATCCAGCCTCCGCGGCCGGGAACGGTGCATTGGAACGCGGAT
TCCCCGTGCCAAGAGTGACGTAAGTACCGCCTATAGAGTCTATAGGCCCACCCCCTTGGCTTCGTTAGAA
CGCGGCTACAATTAATACATAACCTTATGTATCATACACATACGATTTAGGTGACACTATAGAATAACAT
CCACTTTGCCTTTCTCTCCACAGGTGTCCACTCCCAGGTCCAACTGCACCTCGGTTCTATCGATTGAATT
CACCATGGAAATGGACTACAAGGATGACGATGACAAGGGTGGTGGTGGTGGTTCGACGATGAGGTCAGTT
AGCTACGTGCAGCGCGTGGCGCTGGAGTTCAGCGGGAGCCTCTTCCCGCACGCAATCTGCCTCGGAGACG
TTGATAACGATACGTTAAATGAACTGGTGGTGGGAGACACCAGCGGGAAGGTGTCTGTGTATAAAAATGA
TGACAGTCGGCCATGGCTCACCTGTTCCTGCCAGGGAATGCTGACTTGCGTTGGGGTTGGAGACGTGTGT
AATAAAGGAAAGAACCTGTTGGTGGCAGTGAGTGCTGAAGGCTGGTTTCATTTGTTTGACCTGACACCTG
CCAAGGTGTTGGATGCTTCTGGGCACCACGAGACACTAATCGGAGAGGAGCAGCGTCCAGTCTTCAAGCA
GCACATCCCTGCCAACACCAAGGTCATGCTGATCAGCGACATCGATGGAGATGGGTGTCGTGAGCTGGTG
GTGGGCTACACAGACCGTGTGGTGCGAGCTTTCCGCTGGGAGGAGCTAGGTGAGGGTCCTGAACATCTGA
CAGGGCAGCTGGTGTCCCTCAAGAAATGGATGCTGGAGGGTCAGGTGGACAGCCTCTCAGTGACTCTGGG
GCCACTGGGTCTTCCTGAACTGATGGTGTCTCAGCCAGGTTGTGCGTATGCAATTCTACTGTGTACCTGG
AAAAAGGACACTGGGTCCCCTCCTGCCTCTGAAGGGCCCACGGATGGTAGTAGGGAGACCCCAGCTGCCC
GAGACGTGGTGCTGCACCAGACATCTGGCCGTATCCACAACAAGAATGTCTCCACTCACCTAATTGGCAA
CATCAAACAAGGCCACGGCACTGAGAGTAGTGGCTCTGGCCTCTTTGCCCTGTGCACCCTGGATGGGACA
CTGAAGCTCATGGAAGAAATGGAAGAAGCAGACAAGCTGCTGTGGTCAGTGCAGGTGGATCACCAGCTCT
TTGCCCTGGAGAAACTGGATGTCACCGGCAACGGGCATGAGGAGGTAGTTGCATGCGCCTGGGATGGACA
GACATATATCATTGATCACAACCGCACCGTCGTCCGCTTCCAAGTGGATGAAAATATCCGTGCCTTCTGT
GCAGGCCTGTACGCCTGCAAAGAGGGCCGCAACAGCCCCTGCCTCGTATATGTCACTTTCAACCAGAAGA
TCTATGTGTACTGGGAGGTGCAGCTGGAGCGGATGGAGTCTACCAATCTGGTGAAACTGCTGGAGACCAA
GCCGGAGTACCACAGCCTGCTGCAGGAGCTGGGCGTGGATCCTGACGACCTCCCTGTGACTCGTGCCCTG
CTTCACCAAACGCTCTACCATCCAGACCAGCCACCACAGTGTGCTCCCTCAAGCCTCCAGGATCCCACCT
AGGCGGCCAAGTAAGTAAGGATCCCCAGCTTGGCCGCCATGGCCCAACTTGTTTATTGCAGCTTATAATG
GTTACAAATAAAGCAATAGCATCACAAATTTCACAAATAAAGCATTTTTTTCACTGCATTCTAGTTGTGG
TTTGTCCAAACTCATCAATGTATCTTATCATGTCTGGATCGGGAATTAATTCGGCGCAGCACCATGGCCT
GAAATAACCTCTGAAAGAGGAACTTGGTTAGGTACCTTCTGAGGCGGAAAGAACCAGCTGTGGAATGTGT
GTCAGTTAGGGTGTGGAAAGTCCCCAGGCTCCCCAGCAGGCAGAAGTATGCAAAGCATGCATCTCAATTA
GTCAGCAACCAGGTGTGGAAAGTCCCCAGGCTCCCCAGCAGGCAGAAGTATGCAAAGCATGCATCTCAAT
TAGTCAGCAACCATAGTCCCGCCCCTAACTCCGCCCATCCCGCCCCTAACTCCGCCCAGTTCCGCCCATT
CTCCGCCCCATGGCTGACTAATTTTTTTTATTTATGCAGAGGCCGAGGCCGCCTCGGCCTCTGAGCTATT
CCAGAAGTAGTGAGGAGGCTTTTTTGGAGGCCTAGGCTTTTGCAAAAAGCTGTTAACAGCTTGGCACTGG
CCGTCGTTTTACAACGTCGTGACTGGGAAAACCCTGGCGTTACCCAACTTAATCGCCTTGCAGCACATCC
CCCTTTCGCCAGCTGGCGTAATAGCGAAGAGGCCCGCACCGATCGCCCTTCCCAACAGTTGCGCAGCCTG
AATGGCGAATGGCGCCTGATGCGGTATTTTCTCCTTACGCATCTGTGCGGTATTTCACACCGCATA
[142 nt withheld, positions 3147-3288]
C
[141 nt withheld, positions 3290-3430]
CCTTTGACGTTGGAGTCCACGTTCTTT
[37 nt withheld, positions 3458-3494]
ACCCTATCTCGGGCTATTCTTTTGATTTATAAGGGATTTTGCCGATTTCGGCCTATTGGTTAAAAAATGA
GCTGATTTAACAAAAATTTAACGCGAATTTTAACAAAATATTAACGTTTACAATTTTATGGTGCACTCTC
AGTACAATCTGCTCTGATGCCGCATAGTTAAGCCAGCCCCGACACCCGCCAACACCCGCTGACGCGCCCT
GACGGGCTTGTCTGCTCCCGGCATCCGCTTACAGACAAGCTGTGACCGTCTCCGGGAGCTGCATGTGTCA
GAGGTTTTCACCGTCATCACCGAAACGCGCGAGACGAAAGGGCCTCGTGATACGCCTATTTTTATAGGTT
AATGTCATGATAATAATGGTTTCTTAGACGTCAGGTGGCACTTTTCGGGGAAATGTGCGCGGAACCCCTA
TTTGTTTATTTTTCTAAATACATTCAAATATGTATCCGCTCATGAGACAATAACCCTGATAAATGCTTCA
ATAATATTGAAAAAGGAAGAGTATGAGTATTCAACATTTCCGTGTCGCCCTTATTCCCTTTTTTGCGGCA
TTTTGCCTTCCTGTTTTTGCTCACCCAGAAACGCTGGTGAAAGTAAAAGATGCTGAAGATCAGTTGGGTG
CACGAGTGGGTTACATCGAACTGGATCTCAACAGCGGTAAGATCCTTGAGAGTTTTCGCCCCGAAGAACG
TTTTCCAATGATGAGCACTTTTAAAGTTCTGCTATGTGGCGCGGTATTATCCCGTATTGACGCCGGGCAA
GAGCAACTCGGTCGCCGCATACACTATTCTCAGAATGACTTGGTTGAGTACTCACCAGTCACAGAAAAGC
ATCTTACGGATGGCATGACAGTAAGAGAATTATGCAGTGCTGCCATAACCATGAGTGATAACACTGCGGC
CAACTTACTTCTGACAACGATCGGAGGACCGAAGGAGCTAACCGCTTTTTTGCACAACATGGGGGATCAT
GTAACTCGCCTTGATCGTTGGGAACCGGAGCTGAATGAAGCCATACCAAACGACGAGCGTGACACCACGA
TGCCTGTAGCAATGGCAACAACGTTGCGCAAACTATTAACTGGCGAACTACTTACTCTAGCTTCCCGGCA
ACAATTAATAGACTGGATGGAGGCGGATAAAGTTGCAGGACCACTTCTGCGCTCGGCCCTTCCGGCTGGC
TGGTTTATTGCTGATAAATCTGGAGCCGGTGAGCGTGGGTCTCGCGGTATCATTGCAGCACTGGGGCCAG
ATGGTAAGCCCTCCCGTATCGTAGTTATCTACACGACGGGGAGTCAGGCAACTATGGATGAACGAAATAG
ACAGATCGCTGAGATAGGTGCCTCACTGATTAAGCATTGGTAACTGTCAGACCAAGTTTACTCATATATA
CTTTAGATTGATTTAAAACTTCATTTTTAATTTAAAAGGATCTAGGTGAAGATCCTTTTTGATAATCTCA
TGACCAAAATCCCTTAACGTGAGTTTTCGTTCCACTGAGCGTCAGACCCCGTAGAAAAGATCAAAGGATC
TTCTTGAGATCCTTTTTTTCTGCGCGTAATCTGCTGCTTGCAAACAAAAAAACCACCGCTACCAGCGGTG
GTTTGTTTGCCGGATCAAGAGCTACCAACTCTTTTTCCGAAGGTAACTGGCTTCAGCAGAGCGCAGATAC
CAAATACTGTTCTTCTAGTGTAGCCGTAGTTAGGCCACCACTTCAAGAACTCTGTAGCACCGCCTACATA
CCTCGCTCTGCTAATCCTGTTACCAGTGGCTGCTGCCAGTGGCGATAAGTCGTGTCTTACCGGGTTGGAC
TCAAGACGATAGTTACCGGATAAGGCGCAGCGGTCGGGCTGAACGGGGGGTTCGTGCACACAGCCCAGCT
TGGAGCGAACGACCTACACCGAACTGAGATACCTACAGCGTGAGCTATGAGAAAGCGCCACGCTTCCCGA
AGGGAGAAAGGCGGACAGGTATCCGGTAAGCGGCAGGGTCGGAACAGGAGAGCGCACGAGGGAGCTTCCA
GGGGGAAACGCCTGGTATCTTTATAGTCCTGTCGGGTTTCGCCACCTCTGACTTGAGCGTCGATTTTTGT
GATGCTCGTCAGGGGGGCGGAGCCTATGGAAAAACGCCAGCAACGCGGCCTTTTTACGGTTCCTGGCCTT
TTGCTGGCCTTTTGCTCACATGTTCTTTCCTGCGTTATCCCCTGATTCTGTGGATAACCGTATTACCGCC
TTTGAGTGAGCTGATACCGCTCGCCGCAGCCGAACGACCGAGCGCAGCGAGTCAGTGAGCGAGGAAGCGG
AAGAGCGCCCAATACGCAAACCGCCTCTCCCCGCGCGTTGGCCGATTCATTAATGCAGCTGGCACGACAG
GTTTCCCGACTGGAAAGCGGGCAGTGAGCGCAACGCAATTAATGTGAGTTAGCTCACTCATTAGGCACCC
CAGGCTTTACACTTTATGCTTCCGGCTCGTATGTTGTGTGGAATTGTGAGCGGATAACAATTTCACACAG
GAAACAGCTATGACATGATTACGAATTAATTCGAGCTCGCCC
Features (pLannotate 1.2.2; 21 found; start..end, strand, type, name):
      1..380     +  enhancer       CMV enhancer: human cytomegalovirus immediate early enhancer
    381..584     +  promoter       CMV promoter: human cytomegalovirus (CMV) immediate early promoter
    720..763     +  intron         CMV intron (fragment): modified intron A from human cytomegalovirus
    815..833     +  promoter       SP6 promoter: promoter for bacteriophage SP6 RNA polymerase
    837..874     +  CDS            IgH signal sequence (fragment): signal sequence from the mouse immunoglobulin heavy chain variable region
    927..947     +  CDS            FLAG (fragment): FLAG® epitope tag, followed by an enterokinase cleavage site
    969..2309    +  CDS            ITFG2: ITFG2_HUMAN - Experimental evidence at protein level: Swiss-Prot protein existence level 1. As part of the KICSTOR complex functions in the amino acid- sensing branch of the TORC1 signaling pathway. Recruits, in an amino acid-independent manner, the GATOR1 complex to the lysosomal membranes and allows its interaction with GATOR2 and the RAG GTPases. Functions upstream of the RAG GTPases and is required to negatively regulate mTORC1 signaling in absence of amino acids. In absence of the KICSTOR complex mTORC1 is constitutively localized to the lysosome and activated. The KICSTOR complex is also
   2356..2490    +  polyA_signal   SV40 poly(A) signal: SV40 polyadenylation signal
   2559..2916    +  promoter       SV40 promoter: SV40 enhancer and early promoter
   2935..3089    +  CDS            lacZα (fragment): LacZα fragment of β-galactosidase; lacZ fragment
   3095..3146    -  misc_feature   bom (fragment): basis of mobility region from pBR322
   3165..3545    +  rep_origin     M13 ori (sequence partly withheld): M13 bacteriophage origin of replication; arrow indicates direction of (+) strand synthesis
   3621..3670    -  misc_feature   bom (fragment): basis of mobility region from pBR322
   3772..3807    -  CDS            rop (fragment): Rop protein, which maintains plasmids at low copy number; rop
   3902..4006    +  promoter       AmpR promoter: bla
   4007..4867    +  CDS            AmpR: β-lactamase; bla; confers resistance to ampicillin, carbenicillin, and related antibiotics
   5038..5626    +  rep_origin     ori: high-copy-number ColE1/pMB1/pBR322/pUC origin of replication
   5809..5901    +  CDS            lacI (fragment): lac repressor; lacI; The lac repressor binds to the lac operator to inhibit transcription in E. coli. This inhibition can be relieved by adding lactose or isopropyl-β-D-thiogalactopyranoside (IPTG).
   5914..5935    +  protein_bind   CAP binding site: CAP binding activates transcription in the presence of cAMP. E. coli catabolite activator protein
   5950..5980    +  promoter       lac promoter: promoter for the E. coli lac operon
   5988..6004    +  protein_bind   lac operator: The lac repressor binds to the lac operator to inhibit transcription in E. coli. This inhibition can be relieved by adding lactose or isopropyl-β-D-thiogalactopyranoside (IPTG). lac repressor encoded by lacI
