[The description below was written by a language model from this plasmid's Addgene catalogue record and pLannotate feature annotations shown in this document.]
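Description:
pRK5-FLAG-ITFG2 is a 6,056-nt mammalian expression plasmid built on the pRK5 backbone for transient expression of human ITFG2 carrying an N-terminal FLAG epitope. It is propagated in E. coli through a high-copy ColE1/pUC-type origin and selected with ampicillin via the β-lactamase (AmpR) gene and its own promoter. The backbone also carries an M13 phage origin, which permits single-stranded DNA production. In addition there are assorted vector remnants annotated only as fragments (lacZα, lacI, rop, bom), along with a lac promoter/operator and CAP site, none of which has an evident role in the payload. No mammalian selection marker is annotated. An SV40 enhancer/early promoter lies downstream of the expression cassette but is not shown driving a resistance gene.

The expression cassette begins with the human cytomegalovirus immediate-early enhancer and promoter, followed by a fragment of CMV intron A and an SP6 promoter that can serve for in vitro transcription or as a sequencing primer site. The annotation then flags a short partial match to a mouse IgH signal sequence; as this is only a fragment, it is probably residual vector sequence, and the record does not indicate a secretory function. Next come the FLAG tag and the ITFG2 open reading frame, which was cloned by restriction enzymes between Sal and Not sites, and the cassette ends with an SV40 polyadenylation signal. ITFG2 is a component of the KICSTOR complex, which recruits GATOR1 to the lysosomal membrane and is needed to restrain mTORC1 signalling when amino acids are absent. The construct is therefore suited to overexpressing tagged ITFG2 in cultured mammalian cells. The FLAG epitope allows detection, localisation or immunoprecipitation in studies of nutrient sensing upstream of mTORC1.
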