Addgene plasmid #87044: pRK5-FLAG-ITFG2
Purpose: mammalian expression of ITFG2
Depositing lab: David Sabatini. Depositing organization: Whitehead Institute for Biomedical Research. Publication: KICSTOR recruits GATOR1 to the lysosome and is necessary for nutrients to regulate mTORC1. Wolfson RL, Chantranupong L, Wyant GA, Gu X, Orozco JM, Shen K, Condon KJ, Petri S, Kedir J, Scaria SM, Abu-Remaileh M, Frankel WN, Sabatini DM. Nature. 2017 Feb 15. doi: 10.1038/nature21423. PubMed 28199306.
Backbone
  Vector backbone: pRK5
  Vector type: Mammalian Expression
Growth in bacteria
  Bacterial resistance: Ampicillin, 100 μg/mL
  Growth temperature: 37°C
  Growth strain: DH5alpha
  Copy number: Unknown
Gene/Insert
  Gene/Insert name: ITFG2 (alt name: NM_018463)
  Species: H. sapiens (human)
  Entrez Gene: ITFG2 (a.k.a. FGGAP1, MDS028)
  Promoter: CMV
  Tag / fusion protein: Flag (N terminal on insert)
  Cloning method: Restriction Enzyme; 5′ cloning site Sal (unknown if destroyed); 3′ cloning site Not (unknown if destroyed)
  Sequencing primers: 5′ ATT TAG GTG ACA CTA TAG; 3′ TGT AAC CAT TAT AAG CTG
Terms and licenses: Academic/Nonprofit Terms; Industry Terms: Not Available to Industry
How to cite: pRK5-FLAG-ITFG2 was a gift from David Sabatini (Addgene plasmid # 87044 ; http://n2t.net/addgene:87044 ; RRID:Addgene_87044)
