>Addgene plasmid #87044 | pRK5-FLAG-ITFG2 | depositor partial sequence | sequence record 169813 | Insert
ATGAGGTCAGTTAGCTACGTGCAGCGCGTGGCGCTGGAGTTCAGCGGGAGCCTCTTCCCGCACGCAATCT
GCCTCGGAGACGTTGATAACGATACGTTAAATGAACTGGTGGTGGGAGACACCAGCGGGAAGGTGTCTGT
GTATAAAAATGATGACAGTCGGCCATGGCTCACCTGTTCCTGCCAGGGAATGCTGACTTGCGTTGGGGTT
GGAGACGTGTGTAATAAAGGAAAGAACCTGTTGGTGGCAGTGAGTGCTGAAGGCTGGTTTCATTTGTTTG
ACCTGACACCTGCCAAGGTGTTGGATGCTTCTGGGCACCACGAGACACTAATCGGAGAGGAGCAGCGTCC
AGTCTTCAAGCAGCACATCCCTGCCAACACCAAGGTCATGCTGATCAGCGACATCGATGGAGATGGGTGT
CGTGAGCTGGTGGTGGGCTACACAGACCGTGTGGTGCGAGCTTTCCGCTGGGAGGAGCTAGGTGAGGGTC
CTGAACATCTGACAGGGCAGCTGGTGTCCCTCAAGAAATGGATGCTGGAGGGTCAGGTGGACAGCCTCTC
AGTGACTCTGGGGCCACTGGGTCTTCCTGAACTGATGGTGTCTCAGCCAGGTTGTGCGTATGCAATTCTA
CTGTGTACCTGGAAAAAGGACACTGGGTCCCCTCCTGCCTCTGAAGGGCCCACGGATGGTAGTAGGGAGA
CCCCAGCTGCCCGAGACGTGGTGCTGCACCAGACATCTGGCCGTATCCACAACAAGAATGTCTCCACTCA
CCTAATTGGCAACATCAAACAAGGCCACGGCACTGAGAGTAGTGGCTCTGGCCTCTTTGCCCTGTGCACC
CTGGATGGGACACTGAAGCTCATGGAAGAAATGGAAGAAGCAGACAAGCTGCTGTGGTCAGTGCAGGTGG
ATCACCAGCTCTTTGCCCTGGAGAAACTGGATGTCACCGGCAACGGGCATGAGGAGGTAGTTGCATGCGC
CTGGGATGGACAGACATATATCATTGATCACAACCGCACCGTCGTCCGCTTCCAAGTGGATGAAAATATC
CGTGCCTTCTGTGCAGGCCTGTACGCCTGCAAAGAGGGCCGCAACAGCCCCTGCCTCGTATATGTCACTT
TCAACCAGAAGATCTATGTGTACTGGGAGGTGCAGCTGGAGCGGATGGAGTCTACCAATCTGGTGAAACT
GCTGGAGACCAAGCCGGAGTACCACAGCCTGCTGCAGGAGCTGGGCGTGGATCCTGACGACCTCCCTGTG
ACTCGTGCCCTGCTTCACCAAACGCTCTACCATCCAGACCAGCCACCACAGTGTGCTCCCTCAAGCCTCC
AGGATCCCACCTAG
